>Addgene plasmid #110610 | pBTK509 | depositor full sequence | sequence record 208071 | pBTK509 sequence 8802 bps
ACTCTTCCTTTTTCAATATTATTGAAGCATTTATCAGGGTTATTGTCTCATGAGCGGATACATATTTGAA
TGTATTTAGAAAAATAAACAAATAGGGGTTCCGCGCACATTTCCCCGAAAAGTGCCACCTGTCATGACCA
AAATCCCTTAACGTGAGTCAGCCTGCCGCCTTGGGCCGGGTGATGTCGTACTTGCCCGCCGCGAACTCGG
TTACCGTCCAGCCCAGCGCGACCAGCTCCGGCAACGCCTCGCGCACCCGCTTGCGGCGCTTGCGCATGGT
CGAACCACTGGCCTCTGACGGCCAGACATAGCCGCACAAGGTATCTATGGAAGCCTTGCCGGTTTTGCCG
GGGTCGATCCAGCCACACAGCCGCTGGTGCAGCAGGCGGGCGGTTTCGCTGTCCAGCGCCCGCACCTCGT
CCATGCTGATGCGCACATGCTGGCCGCCACCCATGACGGCCTGCGCGATCAAGGGGTTCAGGGCCACGTA
CAGGCGCCCGTCCGCCTCGTCGCTGGCGTACTCCGACAGCAGCCGAAACCCCTGCCGCTTGCGGCCATTC
TGGGCGATGATGGATACCTTCCAAAGGCGCTCGATGCAGTCCTGTATGTGCTTGAGCGCCCCACCACTAT
CGACCTCTGCCCCGATTTCCTTTGCCAGCGCCCGATAGCTACCTTTGACCACATGGCATTCAGCGGTGAC
GGCCTCCCACTTGGGTTCCAGGAACAGCCGGAGCTGCCGTCCGCCTTCGGTCTTGGGTTCCGGGCCAAGC
ACTAGGCCATTAGGCCCAGCCATGGCCACCAGCCCTTGCAGGATGCGCAGATCATCAGCGCCCAGCGGCT
CCGGGCCGCTGAACTCGATCCGCTTGCCGTCGCCGTAGTCATACGTCACGTCCAGCTTGCTGCGCTTGCG
CTCGCCCCGCTTGAGGGCACGGAACAGGCCGGGGGCCAGACAGTGCGCCGGGTCGTGCCGGACGTGGCTG
AGGCTGTGCTTGTTCTTAGGCTTCACCACGGGGCACCCCCTTGCTCTTGCGCTGCCTCTCCAGCACGGCG
GGCTTGAGCACCCCGCCGTCATGCCGCCTGAACCACCGATCAGCGAACGGTGCGCCATAGTTGGCCTTGC
TCACACCGAAGCGGACGAAGAACCGGCGCTGGTCGTCGTCCACACCCCATTCCTCGGCCTCGGCGCTGGT
CATGCTCGACAGGTAGGACTGCCAGCGGATGTTATCGACCAGTACCGAGCTGCCCCGGCTGGCCTGCTGC
TGGTCGCCTGCGCCCATCATGGCCGCGCCCTTGCTGGCATGGTGCAGGAACACGATAGAGCACCCGGTAT
CGGCGGCGATGGCCTCCATGCGACCGATGACCTGGGCCATGGGGCCGCTGGCGTTTTCTTCCTCGATGTG
GAACCGGCGCAGCGTGTCCAGCACCATCAGGCGGCGGCCCTCGGCGGCGCGCTTGAGGCCGTCGAACCAC
TCCGGGGCCATGATGTTGGGCAGGCTGCCGATCAGCGGCTGGATCAGCAGGCCGTCAGCCACGGCTTGCC
GTTCCTCGGCGCTGAGGTGCGCCCCAAGGGCGTGCAGGCGGTGATGAATGGCGGTGGGCGGGTCTTCGGC
GGGCAGGTAGATCACCGGGCCGGTGGGCAGTTCGCCCACCTCCAGCAGATCCGGCCCGCCTGCAATCTGT
GCGGCCAGTTGCAGGGCCAGCATGGATTTACCGGCACCACCGGGCGACACCAGCGCCCCGACCGTACCGG
CCACCATGTTGGGCAAAACGTAGTCCAGCGGTGGCGGCGCTGCTGCGAACGCCTCCAGAATATTGATAGG
CTTATGGGTAGCCATTGATTGCCTCCTTTGCAGGCAGTTGGTGGTTAGGCGCTGGCGGGGTCACTACCCC
CGCCCTGCGCCGCTCTGAGTTCTTCCAGGCACTCGCGCAGCGCCTCGTATTCGTCGTCGGTCAGCCAGAA
CTTGCGCTGACGCATCCCTTTGGCCTTCATGCGCTCGGCATATCGCGCTTGGCGTACAGCGTCAGGGCTG
GCCAGCAGGTCGCCGGTCTGCTTGTCCTTTTGGTCTTTCATATCAGTCACCGAGAAACTTGCCGGGGCCG
AAAGGCTTGTCTTCGCGGAACAAGGACAAGGTGCAGCCGTCAAGGTTAAGGCTGGCCATATCAGCGACTG
AAAAGCGGCCAGCCTCGGCCTTGTTTGACGTATAACCAAAGCCACCGGGCAACCAATAGCCCTTGTCACT
TTTGATCAGGTAGACCGACCCTGAAGCGCTTTTTTCGTATTCCATAAAACCCCCTTCTGTGCGTGAGTAC
TCATAGTATAACAGGCGTGAGTACCAACGCAAGCACTACATGCTGAAATCTGGCCCGCCCCTGTCCATGC
CTCGCTGGCGGGGTGCCGGTGCCCGTGCCAGCTCGGCCCGCGCAAGCTGGACGCTGGGCAGACCCATGAC
CTTGCTGACGGTGCGCTCGATGTAATCCGCTTCGTGGCCGGGCTTGCGCTCTGCCAGCGCTGGGCTGGCC
TCGGCCATGGCCTTGCCGATTTCCTCGGCACTGCGGCCCCGGCTGGCCAGCTTCTGCGCGGCGATAAAGT
CGCACTTGCTGAGGTCATGACCGAAGCGCTTGACCAGCCCGGCCATCTCGCTGCGGTACTCGTCCAGCGC
CGTGCGCCGGTGGCGGCTAAGCTGCCGCTCGGGCAGTTCGAGGCTGGCCAGCCTGCGGGCCTTCTCCTGC
TGCCGCTGGGCCTGCTCGATCTGCTGGCCAGCCTGCTGCACCAGCGCCGGGCCAGCGGTGGCGGTCTTGC
CCTTGGATTCACGCAGCAGCACCCACGGCTGATAACCGGCGCGGGTGGTGTGCTTGTCCTTGCGGTTGGT
GAAGCCCGCCAAGCGGCCATAGTGGCGGCTGTCGGCGCTGGCCGGGTCGGCGTCGTACTCGCTGGCCAGC
GTCCGGGCAATCTGCCCCCGAAGTTCACCGCCTGCGGCGTCGGCCACCTTGACCCATGCCTGATAGTTCT
TCGGGCTGGTTTCCACTACCAGGGCAGGCTCCCGGCCCTCGGCTTTCATGTCATCCAGGTCAAACTCGCT
GAGGTCGTCCACCAGCACCAGACCATGCCGCTCCTGCTCGGCGGGCCTGATATACACGTCATTGCCCTGG
GCATTCATCCGCTTGAGCCATGGCGTGTTCTGGAGCACTTCGGCGGCTGACCATTCCCGGTTCATCATCT
GGCCGGTGGGTGCGTCCCTGACGCCGATATCGAAGCGCTCACAGCCCATGGCCTTGAGCTGTCGGCCTAT
GGCCTGCAAAGTCCTGTCGTTCTTCATCGGGCCACCAAGCGCAGCCAGATCGAGCCGTCCTCGGTTGTCA
GTGGCGTCAGGTCGAGCAAGAGCAACGATGCGATCAGCAGCACCACCGTAGGCATCATGGAAGCCAGCAT
CACGGTTAGCCATAGCTTCCAGTGCCACCCCCGCGACGCGCTCCGGGCGCTCTGCGCGGCGCTGCTCACC
TCGGCGGCTACCTCCCGCAACTCTTTGGCCAGCTCCACCCATGCCGCCCCTGTCTGGCGCTGGGCTTTCA
GCCACTCCGCCGCCTGCGCCTCGCTGGCCTGCTTGGTCTGGCTCATGACCTGCCGGGCTTCGTCGGCCAG
TGTCGCCATGCTCTGGGCCAGCGGTTCGATCTGCTCCGCTAACTCGTTGATGCCTCTGGATTTCTTCACT
CTGTCGATTGCGTTCATGGTCTATTGCCTCCCGGTATTCCTGTAAGTCGATGATCTGGGCGTTGGCGGTG
TCGATGTTCAGGGCCACGTCTGCCCGGTCGGTGCGGATGCCCCGGCCTTCCATCTCCACCACGTTCGGCC
CCAGGTGAACACCGGGCAGGCGCTCGATGCCCTGCGCCTCAAGTGTTCTGTGGTCAATGCGGGCGTCGTG
GCCAGCCCGCTCTAATGCCCGGTTGGCATGGTCGGCCCATGCCTCGCGGGTCTGCTCAAGCCATGCCTTG
GGCTTGAGCGCTTCGGTCTTCTGTGCCCCGCCCTTCTCCGGGGTCTTGCCGTTGTACCGCTTGAACCACT
GAGCGGCGGGCCGCTCGATGCCGTCATTGATCCGCTCGGAGATCATCAGGTGGCAGTGCGGGTTCTCGCC
GCCACCGGCATGGATGGCCAGCGTATACGGCAGGCGCTCGGCACCGGTCAGGTGCTGGGCGAACTCGGAC
GCCAGCGCCTTCTGCTGGTCGAGGGTCAGCTCGACCGGCAGGGCAAATTCGACCTCCTTGAACAGCCGCC
CATTGGCGCGTTCATACAGGTCGGCAGCATCCCAGTAGTCGGCGGGCCGCTCGACGAACTCCGGCATGTG
CCCGGATTCGGCGTGCAAGACTTCATCCATGTCGCGGGCATACTTGCCTTCGCGCTGGATGTAGTCGGCC
TTGGCCCTGGCCGATTGGCCGCCCGACCTGCTGCCGGTTTTCGCCGTAAGGTGATAAATCGCCATGCTGC
CTCGCTGTTGCTTTTGCTTTTCGGCTCCATGCAATGGCCCTCGGAGAGCGCACCGCCCGAAGGGTGGCCG
TTAGGCCAGTTTCTCGAAGAGAAACCGGTAAGTGCGCCCTCCCCTACAAAGTAGGGTCGGGATTGCCGCC
GCTGTGCCTCCATGATAGCCTACGAGACAGCACATTAACAATGGGGTGTCAAGATGGTTAAGGGGAGCAA
CAAGGCGGCGGATCGGCTGGCCAAGCTCGAAGAACAACGAGCGCGAATCAATGCCGAAATTCAGCGGGAG
CGGGCAAGGGAACAGCAGCAAGAGCGCAAGAACGAAACAAGGCGCAAGGTGCTGGTGGGGGCCATGATTT
TGGCCAAGGTGAACAGCAGCGAGTGGCCGGAGGATCGGCTCATGGCGGCAATGGATGCGTACCTTGAACG
CGACCACGACCGCGCCTTGTTCGGTCTGCCGCCACGCCAGAAGGATGAGCCGGGCTGAATGATCGACCGA
GACAGGCCCTGCGGGGCTGCACACGCGCCCCCACCCTTCGGGTAGGGGGAAAGGCCGCTAAAGCGGCTAA
AAGCGCTCCAGCGTATTTCTGCGGGGTTTGGTGTGGGGTTTAGCGGGCTTTGCCCGCCTTTCCCCCTGCC
GCGCAGCGGTGGGGCGGTGTGTAGCCTAGCGCAGCGAATAGACCAGCTATCCGGCCTCTGGCCGGGCATA
TTGGGCAAGGGCAGCAGCGCCCCACAAGGGCGCTGATAACCGCGCCTAGTGGATTATTCTTAGATAATCA
TGGATGGATTTTTCCAACACCCCGCCAGCCCCCGCCCCTGCTGGGTTTGCAGGTTTGGGGGCGTGACAGT
TATTGCAGGGGTTCGTGACAGTTATTGCAGGGGGGCGTGACAGTTATTGCAGGGGTTCGTGACAGTTAGT
ACGGGAGTGACGGGCACTGGCTGGCAATGTCTAGCAACGGCAGGCATTTCGGCTGAGGGTAAAAGAACTT
TCCGCTAAGCGATAGACTGTATGTAAACACAGTATTGCAAGGACGCGGAACATGCCTCATGTGGCGGCCA
GGACGGCCAGCCGGGATCGGGATACTGGTCGTTACCAGAGCCACCGACCCGAGCAAACCCTTCTCTATCA
GATCGTTGACGAGTATTACCCGGCATTCGCTGCGCTTATGGCAGAGCAGGGAAAGGAATTGCCGGGCTAT
GTGCAACGGGAATTTGAAGAATTTCTCCAATGCGGGCGGCTGGAGCATGGCTTTCTACGGGTTCGCTGCG
AGTCTTGCCACGCCGAGCACCTGGTCGCTTTCAGAAATCAATCTAAAGTATATATGAGTAAACTTGGTCT
GACAGGCCCCTGAATTCGCATCTAGACTGATGAGACGTGGTAGAGCCACAAACAGCCGGTACAAGCAACG
ATCTCCAGGACCATCTGAATCATGCGCGGATGACACGAACTCACGACGGCGATCACAGACATTAACCCAC
AGTACAGACACTGCGACAACGTGGCAATTCGTCGCAATACAACGCACGAAAAACAGGTATTGACAACATG
AAGTAACATGCAGTAAGATACAAATCGCTAGGTAACACTAGCAGCATACAGAAACAGAGGAGATATTACA
TATGAGTAAAGGAGAAGAGCTTTTCACAGGAGTTGTCCCAATCCTCGTGGAATTAGACGGTGATGTTAAT
GGGCACAAGTTCTCTGTCAGTGGAGAGGGTGAAGGCGACGCAACATATGGCAAGCTGACCCTTAAATTTA
TTTGCACCACGGGTAAACTACCTGTTCCATGGCCAACACTGGTCACTACGTTCGGGTATGGGGTTCAGTG
CTTTGCGCGCTACCCAGATCACATGAAACAGCACGACTTTTTCAAGAGTGCAATGCCCGAAGGCTATGTA
CAGGAGAGAACCATCTTTTTTAAGGATGACGGCAACTATAAGACACGCGCCGAAGTGAAGTTCGAGGGTG
ATACCCTTGTTAATAGAATCGAGTTAAAGGGTATTGACTTTAAGGAAGATGGAAATATTTTAGGCCACAA
ACTGGAATATAACTATAACTCCCATAATGTGTACATTATGGCCGACAAGCAAAAGAACGGTATCAAGGTT
AACTTCAAGATCAGACACAACATTGAGGATGGAAGCGTTCAACTAGCCGACCATTACCAACAAAACACCC
CAATTGGCGATGGGCCTGTGCTGTTACCAGACAACCATTACCTGTCCACTCAATCTGCCCTTTCGAAAGA
TCCCAACGAAAAGCGCGACCACATGGTCCTTCTTGAGTTTGTCACGGCTGCTGGGATTACACACGGCATG
GATGAACTATACAAATAAATCCGTAATCGTTAATCCGCAAATAACGTAAAAACCCGCTTCGGCGGGTTTT
TTTATGGGGGGAGTTTAGGGAAAGAGCATTTGTCAGCTGGAAATCTGCTCGTCAGTGGTGCTCACACTGA
CGAATCATGTACAGATCATACCGATGACTGCCTGGCGACTCACAACTAAGCAAGACAGCCGGAACCAGCG
CCGGCGAACACCACTGCATATATGGCATATCACAACAGTCCACGTCTCAAGCAGTTACAGAGATGTTACG
AACCACTAGTGCACTGCAGTACACAAAAAACCCCTCAAGACCCGTTTAGAGGCCCCAAGGGGTTATGCTA
ATGCTGCTTTAAGACCCACTTTCACATTTAAGTTGTTTTTCTAATCCGCATATGATCAATTCAAGGCCGA
ATAAGAAGGCTGGCTCTGCACCTTGGTGATCAAATAATTCGATAGCTTGTCGTAATAATGGCGGCATACT
ATCAGTAGTAGGTGTTTCCCTTTCTTCTTTAGCGACTTGATGCTCTTGATCTTCCAATACGCAACCTAAA
GTAAAATGCCCCACTGCGCTGAGTGCATATAATGCATTCTCTAGTGAAAAACCTTGTTGGCATAAAAAGG
CTAATTGATTTTCGAGAGTTTCATACTGTTTTTCTGTAGGCCGTGTACCTAAATGTACTTTTGCTCCATC
GCGATGACTTAGTAAAGCACATCTAAAACTTTTAGCGTTATTACGTAAAAAATCTTGCCAGCTTTCCCCT
TCTAAAGGGCAAAAGTGAGTATGGTGCCTATCTAACATCTCAATGGCTAAGGCGTCGAGCAAAGCCCGCT
TATTTTTTACATGCCAATACAATGTAGGCTGCTCTACACCTAGCTTCTGGGCGAGTTTACGGGTTGTTAA
ACCTTCGATTCCGACCTCATTAAGCAGCTCTAATGCGCTGTTAATCACTTTACTTTTATCTAAACGAGAC
ATGAGTATATCTCCTTCTACAAAATTATTTCTAGATCTCTCCCCTATAGTGAGTCGTATTAATTTCCGAG
CGGCCGCGATTATCAAAAAGGATCTTCACCTAGATCCTTTTAAATTAAAAATGAAGTTTTAAATCAATCT
AAAGTATATATGAGTAAACTTGGTCTGACAGTTACCAATGCTTAATCAGTGAGGCACCTATCTCAGCGAT
CTGTCTATTTCGTTCATCCATAGTTGCCTGACTCCCCGTCGTGTAGATAACTACGATACGGGAGGGCTTA
CCATCTGGCCCCAGTGCTGCAATGATACCGCGGGACCCACGCTCACCGGCTCCAGATTTATCAGCAATAA
ACCAGCCAGCCGGAAGGGCCGAGCGCAGAAGTGGTCCTGCAACTTTATCCGCCTCCATCCAGTCTATTAA
TTGTTGCCGGGAAGCTAGAGTAAGTAGTTCGCCAGTTAATAGTTTGCGCAACGTTGTTGCCATTGCTACA
GGCATCGTGGTGTCACGCTCGTCGTTTGGTATGGCTTCATTCAGCTCCGGTTCCCAACGATCAAGGCGAG
TTACATGATCCCCCATGTTGTGCAAAAAAGCGGTTAGCTCCTTCGGTCCTCCGATCGTTGTCAGAAGTAA
GTTGGCCGCAGTGTTATCACTCATGGTTATGGCAGCACTGCATAATTCTCTTACTGTCATGCCATCCGTA
AGATGCTTTTCTGTGACTGGTGAGTACTCAACCAAGTCATTCTGAGAATAGTGTATGCGGCGACCGAGTT
GCTCTTGCCCGGCGTCAATACGGGATAATACCGCGCCACATAGCAGAACTTTAAAAGTGCTCATCATTGG
AAAACGTTCTTCGGGGCGAAAACTCTCAAGGATCTTACCGCTGTTGAGATCCAGTTCGATGTAACCCACT
CGTGCACCCAACTGATCTTCAGCATCTTTTACTTTCACCAGCGTTTCTGGGTGAGCAAAAACAGGAAGGC
AAAATGCCGCAAAAAAGGGAATAAGGGCGACACGGAAATGTTGAATACTCAT
Features (pLannotate 1.2.2; 13 found; start..end, strand, type, name):
      1..105     -  promoter       AmpR promoter: bla
    158..1009    -  CDS            RSF1010 RepC: replication protein C of the broad-host-range plasmid RSF1010 (Scholz et al., 1989); repC
    996..1835    -  CDS            RSF1010 RepA: replication protein A of the broad-host-range plasmid RSF1010 (Scholz et al., 1989); repA
   1827..1901    -  ncRNA          Plasmid R1162: Accession: RF00043 - R1162-like plasmid antisense RNA
   2349..4475    -  CDS            mobA: MOBA2_ECOLX - Also known as repB. Experimental evidence at protein level: Swiss-Prot protein existence level 1. Part of the relaxosome complex that is responsible for plasmid transfer during conjugation. Locally unwinds DNA and catalyzes the cleavage of one of the DNA strands at oriT. The cleaved strand is then transferred through the dedicated type IV secretion apparatus. MobA remains covalently linked at the 5' end of the strand, and once in the recipient cell, it probably catalyzes the rejoining of the two ends of the strand, re-forming the circular plasmid DNA. The primase activity of MobA
   4556..4643    -  oriT           RSF1010 oriT: origin of transfer of the broad-host-range plasmid RSF1010 (Scholz et al., 1989)
   4674..4955    +  CDS            mobC: MOBC_ECOLX - Protein predicted: Swiss-Prot protein existence level 4. This protein is essential to promote the specific transfer of the plasmid in the presence of conjugative plasmids. From Escherichia coli.
   4985..5379    +  rep_origin     RSF1010 oriV: replication origin of the broad-host-range plasmid RSF1010; requires the RSF1010 RepA/B/C proteins for replication (Scholz et al., 1989)
   6092..6805    +  CDS            GFPmut3: GFPmut3 is a basic (constitutively fluorescent) green fluorescent protein published in 1996, derived from Aequorea victoria. It is reported to be a very rapidly-maturing weak dimer.
   7094..7140    -  terminator     T7 terminator: transcription terminator for bacteriophage T7 RNA polymerase
   7152..7772    -  CDS            tetR: TETR2_ECOLX - Experimental evidence at protein level: Swiss-Prot protein existence level 1. TetR is the repressor of the tetracycline resistance element; its N-terminal region forms a helix-turn-helix structure and binds DNA. Binding of tetracycline to TetR reduces the repressor affinity for the tetracycline resistance gene (tetA) promoter operator sites. From Escherichia coli.
   7813..7831    -  promoter       T7 promoter: promoter for bacteriophage T7 RNA polymerase
   7942..8802    -  CDS            AmpR: β-lactamase; bla; confers resistance to ampicillin, carbenicillin, and related antibiotics
