>Addgene plasmid #110610 | pBTK509 | addgene full sequence | sequence record 218136 | Addgene NGS Result
ACTCTTCCTTTTTCAATATTATTGAAGCATTTATCAGGGTTATTGTCTCATGAGCGGATACATATTTGAA
TGTATTTAGAAAAATAAACAAATAGGGGTTCCGCGCACATTTCCCCGAAAAGTGCCACCTGTCATGACCA
AAATCCCTTAACGTGAGTCAGCCTGCCGCCTTGGGCCGGGTGATGTCGTACTTGCCCGCCGCGAACTCGG
TTACCGTCCAGCCCAGCGCGACCAGCTCCGGCAACGCCTCGCGCACCCGCTGGCGGCGCTTGCGCATGGT
CGAACCACTGGCCTCTGACGGCCAGACATAGCCGCACAAGGTATCTATGGAAGCCTTGCCGGTTTTGCCG
GGGTCGATCCAGCCACACAGCCGCTGGTGCAGCAGGCGGGCGGTTTCGCTGTCCAGCGCCCGCACCTCGT
CCATGCTGATGCGCACATGCTGGCCGCCACCCATGACGGCCTGCGCGATCAAGGGGTTCAGGGCCACGTA
CAGGCGCCCGTCCGCCTCGTCGCTGGCGTACTCCGACAGCAGCCGAAACCCCTGCCGCTTGCGGCCATTC
TGGGCGATGATGGATACCTTCCAAAGGCGCTCGATGCAGTCCTGTATGTGCTTGAGCGCCCCACCACTAT
CGACCTCTGCCCCGATTTCCTTTGCCAGCGCCCGATAGCTACCTTTGACCACCATGGCATCAGCGGTGAC
GGCCTCCCTCTTGGGTTCCAGGAACAGCCGGAGCTGCCGTCCGCCTTCGGTCTTGGGTTCCGGGCCAAGC
ACTAGGCCATTAGGCCCAGCCATGGCCACCAGCCCTTGCAGGATGCGCAGATCATCAGCGCCCAGCGGCT
CCGGGCCGCTGAACTCGATCCGCTTGCCGTCGCCGTAGTCATACGTCACGTCCAGCTTGCTGCGCTTGCG
CTCGCCCCGCTTGAGGGCACGGAACAGGCCGGGGGCCAGACAGTGCGCCGGGTCGTGCCGGACGTGGCTG
AGGCTGTGCTTGTTCTTAGGCTTCACCACGGGGCACCCCCTTGCTCTTGCGCTGCCTCTCCAGCACGGCG
GGCTTGAGCACCCCGCCGTCATGCCGCCTGAACCACCGATCAGCGAACGGTGCGCCATAGTTGGCCTTGC
TCACACCGAAGCGGACGAAGAACCGGCGCTGGTCGTCGTCCACACCCCATTCCTCGGCCTCGGCGCTGGT
CATGCTCGACAGGTAGGACTGCCAGCGGATGTTATCGACCAGTACCGAGCTGCCCCGGCTGGCCTGCTGC
TGGTCGCCTGCGCCCATCATGGCCGCGCCCTTGCTGGCATGGTGCAGGAACACGATAGAGCACCCGGTAT
CGGCGGCGATGGCCTCCATGCGACCGATGACCTGGGCCATGGGGCCGCTGGCGTTTTCTTCCTCGATGTG
GAACCGGCGCAGCGTGTCCAGCACCATCAGGCGGCGGCCCTCGGCGGCGCGCTTGAGGCCGTCGAACCAC
TCCGGGGCCATGATGTTGGGCAGGCTGCCGATCAGCGGCTGGATCAGCAGGCCGTCAGCCACGGCTTGCC
GTTCCTCGGCGCTGAGGTGCGCCCCAAGGGCGTGCAGGCGGTGATGAATGGCGGTGGGCGGGTCTTCGGC
GGGCAGGTAGATCACCGGGCCGGTGGGCAGTTCGCCCACCTCCAGCAGATCCGGCCCGCCTGCAATCTGT
GCGGCCAGTTGCAGGGCCAGCATGGATTTACCGGCACCACCGGGCGACACCAGCGCCCCGACCGTACCGG
CCACCATGTTGGGCAAAACGTAGTCCAGCGGTGGCGGCGCTGCTGCGAACGCCTCCAGAATATTGATAGG
CTTATGGGTAGCCATTGATTGCCTCCTTTGCAGGCAGTTGGTGGTTAGGCGCTGGCGGGGTCACTACCCC
CGCCCTGCGCCGCTCTGAGTTCTTCCAGGCACTCGCGCAGCGCCTCGTATTCGTCGTCGGTCAGCCAGAA
CTTGCGCTGACGCATCCCTTTGGCCTTCATGCGCTCGGCATATCGCGCTTGGCGTACAGCGTCAGGGCTG
GCCAGCAGGTCGCCGGTCTGCTTGTCCTTTTGGTCTTTCATATCAGTCACCGAGAAACTTGCCGGGGCCG
AAAGGCTTGTCTTCGCGGAACAAGGACAAGGTGCAGCCGTCAAGGTTAAGGCTGGCCATATCAGCGACTG
AAAAGCGGCCAGCCTCGGCCTTGTTTGACGTATAACCAAAGCCACCGGGCAACCAATAGCCCTTGTCACT
TTTGATCAGGTAGACCGACCCTGAAGCGCTTTTTTCGTATTCCATAAAACCCCCTTCTGTGCGTGAGTAC
TCATAGTATAACAGGCGTGAGTACCAACGCAAGCACTACATGCTGAAATCTGGCCCGCCCCTGTCCATGC
CTCGCTGGCGGGGTGCCGGTGCCCGTGCCAGCTCGGCCCGCGCAAGCTGGACGCTGGGCAGACCCATGAC
CTTGCTGACGGTGCGCTCGATGTAATCCGCTTCGTGGCCGGGCTTGCGCTCTGCCAGCGCTGGGCTGGCC
TCGGCCATGGCCTTGCCGATTTCCTCGGCACTGCGGCCCCGGCTGGCCAGCTTCTGCGCGGCGATAAAGT
CGCACTTGCTGAGGTCATCACCGAAGCGCTTGACCAGCCCGGCCATCTCGCTGCGGTACTCGTCCAGCGC
CGTGCGCCGGTGGCGGCTAAGCTGCCGCTCGGGCAGTTCGAGGCTGGCCAGCCTGCGGGCCTTCTCCTGC
TGCCGCTGGGCCTGCTCGATCTGCTGGCCAGCCTGCTGCACCAGCGCCGGGCCAGCGGTGGCGGTCTTGC
CCTTGGATTCACGCAGCAGCACCCACGGCTGATAACCGGCGCGGGTGGTGTGCTTGTCCTTGCGGTTGGT
GAAGCCCGCCAAGCGGCCATAGTGGCGGCTGTCGGCGCTGGCCGGGTCGGCGTCGTACTCGCTGGCCAGC
GTCCGGGCAATCTGCCCCCGAAGTTCACCGCCTGCGGCGTCGGCCACCTTGACCCATGCCTGATAGTTCT
TCGGGCTGGTTTCCACTACCAGGGCAGGCTCCCGGCCCTCGGCTTTCATGTCATCCAGGTCAAACTCGCT
GAGGTCGTCCACCAGCACCAGACCATGCCGCTCCTGCTCGGCGGGCCTGATATACACGTCATTGCCCTGG
GCATTCATCCGCTTGAGCCATGGCGTGTTCTGGAGCACTTCGGCGGCTGACCATTCCCGGTTCATCATCT
GGCCGGTGGTGGCGTCCCTGACGCCGATATCGAAGCGCTCACAGCCCATGGCCTTGAGCTGTCGGCCTAT
GGCCTGCAAAGTCCTGTCGTTCTTCATCGGGCCACCAAGCGCAGCCAGATCGAGCCGTCCTCGGTTGTCA
GTGGCGTCAGGTCGAGCAAGAGCAACGATGCGATCAGCAGCACCACCGTAGGCATCATGGAAGCCAGCAT
CACGGTTAGCCATAGCTTCCAGTGCCACCCCCGCGACGCGCTCCGGGCGCTCTGCGCGGCGCTGCTCACC
TCGGCGGCTACCTCCCGCAACTCTTTGGCCAGCTCCACCCATGCCGCCCCTGTCTGGCGCTGGGCTTTCA
GCCACTCCGCCGCCTGCGCCTCGCTGGCCTGCTGGGTCTGGCTCATGACCTGCCGGGCTTCGTCGGCCAG
TGTCGCCATGCTCTGGGCCAGCGGTTCGATCTGCTCCGCTAACTCGTTGATGCCTCTGGATTTCTTCACT
CTGTCGATTGCGTTCATGGTCTATTGCCTCCCGGTATTCCTGTAAGTCGATGATCTGGGCGTTGGCGGTG
TCGATGTTCAGGGCCACGTCTGCCCGGTCGGTGCGGATGCCCCGGCCTTCCATCTCCACCACGTTCGGCC
CCAGGTGAACACCGGGCAGGCGCTCGATGCCCTGCGCCTCAAGTGTTCTGTGGTCAATGCGGGCGTCGTG
GCCAGCCCGCTCTAATGCCCGGTTGGCATGGTCGGCCCATGCCTCGCGGGTCTGCTCAAGCCATGCCTTG
GGCTTGAGCGCTTCGGTCTTCTGTGCCCCGCCCTTCTCCGGGGTCTTGCCGTTGTACCGCTTGAACCACT
GAGCGGCGGGCCGCTCGATGCCGTCATTGATCCGCTCGGAGATCATCAGGTGGCAGTGCGGGTTCTCGCC
GCCACCGGCATGGATGGCCAGCGTATACGGCAGGCGCTCGGCACCGGTCAGGTGCTGGGCGAACTCGGAC
GCCAGCGCCTTCTGCTGGTCGAGGGTCAGCTCGACCGGCAGGGCAAATTCGACCTCCTTGAACAGCCGCC
CATTGGCGCGTTCATACAGGTCGGCAGCATCCCAGTAGTCGGCGGGCCGCTCGACGAACTCCGGCATGTG
CCCGGATTCGGCGTGCAAGACTTCATCCATGTCGCGGGCATACTTGCCTTCGCGCTGGATGTAGTCGGCC
TTGGCCCTGGCCGATTGGCCGCCCGACCTGCTGCCGGTTTTCGCCGTAAGGTGATAAATCGCCATGCTGC
CTCGCTGTTGCTTTTGCTTTTCGGCTCCATGCAATGGCCCTCGGAGAGCGCACCGCCCGAAGGGTGGCCG
TTAGGCCAGTTTCTCGAAGAGAAACCGGTAAGTGCGCCCTCCCCTACAAAGTAGGGTCGGGATTGCCGCC
GCTGTGCCTCCATGATAGCCTACGAGACAGCACATTAACAATGGGGTGTCAAGATGGTTAAGGGGAGCAA
CAAGGCGGCGGATCGGCTGGCCAAGCTCGAAGAACAACGAGCGCGAATCAATGCCGAAATTCAGCGGGTG
CGGGCAAGGGAACAGCAGCAAGAGCGCAAGAACGAAACAAGGCGCAAGGTGCTGGTGGGGGCCATGATTT
TGGCCAAGGTGAACAGCAGCGAGTGGCCGGAGGATCGGCTCATGGCGGCAATGGATGCGTACCTTGAACG
CGACCACGACCGCGCCTTGTTCGGTCTGCCGCCACGCCAGAAGGATGAGCCGGGCTGAATGATCGACCGA
GACAGGCCCTGCGGGGCTGCACACGCGCCCCCACCCTTCGGGTAGGGGGAAAGGCCGCTAAAGCGGCTAA
AAGCGCTCCAGCGTATTTCTGCGGGGTTTGGTGTGGGGTTTAGCGGGCTTTGCCCGCCTTTCCCCCTGCC
GCGCAGCGGTGGGGCGGTGTGTAGCCTAGCGCAGCGAATAGACCAGCTATCCGGCCTCTGGCCGGGCATA
TTGGGCAAGGGCAGCAGCGCCCCACAAGGGCGCTGATAACCGCGCCTAGTGGATTATTCTTAGATAATCA
TGGATGGATTTTTCCAACACCCCGCCAGCCCCCGCCCCTGCTGGGTTTGCAGGTTTGGGGGCGTGACAGT
TATTGCAGGGGTTCGTGACAGTTATTGCAGGGGGGCGTGACAGTTATTGCAGGGGTTCGTGACAGTTAGT
ACGGGAGTGACGGGCACTGGCTGGCAATGTCTAGCAACGGCAGGCATTTCGGCTGAGGGTAAAAGAACTT
TCCGCTAAGCGATAGACTGTATGTAAACACAGTATTGCAAGGACGCGGAACATGCCTCATGTGGCGGCCA
GGACGGCCAGCCGGGATCGGGATACTGGTCGTTACCAGAGCCACCGACCCGAGCAAACCCTTCTCTATCA
GATCGTTGACGAGTATTACCCGGCATTCGCTGCGCTTATGGCAGAGCAGGGAAAGGAATTGCCGGGCTAT
GTGCAACGGGAATTTGAAGAATTTCTCCAATGCGGGCGGCTGGAGCATGGCTTTCTACGGGTTCGCTGCG
AGTCTTGCCACGCCGAGCACCTGGTCGCTTTCAGAAATCAATCTAAAGTATATATGAGTAAACTTGGTCT
GACAGGCCCCTGAATTCGCATCTAGACTGATGAGACGTGGTAGAGCCACAAACAGCCGGTACAAGCAACG
ATCTCCAGGACCATCTGAATCATGCGCGGATGACACGAACTCACGACGGCGATCACAGACATTAACCCAC
AGTACAGACACTGCGACAACGTGGCAATTCGTCGCAATACAACGCACGAAAAACAGGTATTGACAACATG
AAGTAACATGCAGTAAGATACAAATCGCTAGGTAACACTAGCAGCATACAGAAACAGAGGAGATATTACA
TATGAGTAAAGGAGAAGAGCTTTTCACAGGAGTTGTCCCAATCCTCGTGGAATTAGACGGTGATGTTAAT
GGGCACAAGTTCTCTGTCAGTGGAGAGGGTGAAGGCGACGCAACATATGGCAAGCTGACCCTTAAATTTA
TTTGCACCACGGGTAAACTACCTGTTCCATGGCCAACACTGGTCACTACGTTCGGGTATGGGGTTCAGTG
CTTTGCGCGCTACCCAGATCACATGAAACAGCACGACTTTTTCAAGAGTGCAATGCCCGAAGGCTATGTA
CAGGAGAGAACCATCTTTTTTAAGGATGACGGCAACTATAAGACACGCGCCGAAGTGAAGTTCGAGGGTG
ATACCCTTGTTAATAGAATCGAGTTAAAGGGTATTGACTTTAAGGAAGATGGAAATATTTTAGGCCACAA
ACTGGAATATAACTATAACTCCCATAATGTGTACATTATGGCCGACAAGCAAAAGAACGGTATCAAGGTT
AACTTCAAGATCAGACACAACATTGAGGATGGAAGCGTTCAACTAGCCGACCATTACCAACAAAACACCC
CAATTGGCGATGGGCCTGTGCTGTTACCAGACAACCATTACCTGTCCACTCAATCTGCCCTTTCGAAAGA
TCCCAACGAAAAGCGCGACCACATGGTCCTTCTTGAGTTTGTCACGGCTGCTGGGATTACACACGGCATG
GATGAACTATACAAATAAATCCGTAATCGTTAATCCGCAAATAACGTAAAAACCCGCTTCGGCGGGTTTT
TTTATGGGGGGAGTTTAGGGAAAGAGCATTTGTCAGCTGGAAATCTGCTCGTCAGTGGTGCTCACACTGA
CGAATCATGTACAGATCATACCGATGACTGCCTGGCGACTCACAACTAAGCAAGACAGCCGGAACCAGCG
CCGGCGAACACCACTGCATATATGGCATATCACAACAGTCCACGTCTCAAGCAGTTACAGAGATGTTACG
AACCACTAGTGCACTGCAGTACACAAAAAACCCCTCAAGACCCGTTTAGAGGCCCCAAGGGGTTATGCTA
ATGCTGCTTTAAGACCCACTTTCACATTTAAGTTGTTTTTCTAATCCGCATATGATCAATTCAAGGCCGA
ATAAGAAGGCTGGCTCTGCACCTTGGTGATCAAATAATTCGATAGCTTGTCGTAATAATGGCGGCATACT
ATCAGTAGTAGGTGTTTCCCTTTCTTCTTTAGCGACTTGATGCTCTTGATCTTCCAATACGCAACCTAAA
GTAAAATGCCCCACTGCGCTGAGTGCATATAATGCATTCTCTAGTGAAAAACCTTGTTGGCATAAAAAGG
CTAATTGATTTTCGAGAGTTTCATACTGTTTTTCTGTAGGCCGTGTACCTAAATGTACTTTTGCTCCATC
GCGATGACTTAGTAAAGCACATCTAAAACTTTTAGCGTTATTACGTAAAAAATCTTGCCAGCTTTCCCCT
TCTAAAGGGCAAAAGTGAGTATGGTGCCTATCTAACATCTCAATGGCTAAGGCGTCGAGCAAAGCCCGCT
TATTTTTTACATGCCAATACAATGTAGGCTGCTCTACACCTAGCTTCTGGGCGAGTTTACGGGTTGTTAA
ACCTTCGATTCCGACCTCATTAAGCAGCTCTAATGCGCTGTTAATCACTTTACTTTTATCTAAACGAGAC
ATGAGTATATCTCCTTCTACAAAATTATTTCTAGATCTCTCCCCTATAGTGAGTCGTATTAATTTCCGAG
CGGCCGCGATTATCAAAAAGGATCTTCACCTAGATCCTTTTAAATTAAAAATGAAGTTTTAAATCAATCT
AAAGTATATATGAGTAAACTTGGTCTGACAGTTACCAATGCTTAATCAGTGAGGCACCTATCTCAGCGAT
CTGTCTATTTCGTTCATCCATAGTTGCCTGACTCCCCGTCGTGTAGATAACTACGATACGGGAGGGCTTA
CCATCTGGCCCCAGTGCTGCAATGATACCGCGGGACCCACGCTCACCGGCTCCAGATTTATCAGCAATAA
ACCAGCCAGCCGGAAGGGCCGAGCGCAGAAGTGGTCCTGCAACTTTATCCGCCTCCATCCAGTCTATTAA
TTGTTGCCGGGAAGCTAGAGTAAGTAGTTCGCCAGTTAATAGTTTGCGCAACGTTGTTGCCATTGCTACA
GGCATCGTGGTGTCACGCTCGTCGTTTGGTATGGCTTCATTCAGCTCCGGTTCCCAACGATCAAGGCGAG
TTACATGATCCCCCATGTTGTGCAAAAAAGCGGTTAGCTCCTTCGGTCCTCCGATCGTTGTCAGAAGTAA
GTTGGCCGCAGTGTTATCACTCATGGTTATGGCAGCACTGCATAATTCTCTTACTGTCATGCCATCCGTA
AGATGCTTTTCTGTGACTGGTGAGTACTCAACCAAGTCATTCTGAGAATAGTGTATGCGGCGACCGAGTT
GCTCTTGCCCGGCGTCAATACGGGATAATACCGCGCCACATAGCAGAACTTTAAAAGTGCTCATCATTGG
AAAACGTTCTTCGGGGCGAAAACTCTCAAGGATCTTACCGCTGTTGAGATCCAGTTCGATGTAACCCACT
CGTGCACCCAACTGATCTTCAGCATCTTTTACTTTCACCAGCGTTTCTGGGTGAGCAAAAACAGGAAGGC
AAAATGCCGCAAAAAAGGGAATAAGGGCGACACGGAAATGTTGAATACTCAT
Features (pLannotate 1.2.2; 14 found; start..end, strand, type, name):
      1..105     -  promoter       AmpR promoter: bla
    158..1009    -  CDS            RSF1010 RepC (fragment): replication protein C of the broad-host-range plasmid RSF1010 (Scholz et al., 1989); repC
    996..1835    -  CDS            RSF1010 RepA: replication protein A of the broad-host-range plasmid RSF1010 (Scholz et al., 1989); repA
   1827..1901    -  ncRNA          Plasmid R1162: Accession: RF00043 - R1162-like plasmid antisense RNA
   2346..3317    -  CDS            RSF1010 RepB: replication protein B of the broad-host-range plasmid RSF1010 (Scholz et al., 1989); repB
   3317..3727    -  CDS            mobB: MOBB2_ECOLX - Protein predicted: Swiss-Prot protein existence level 4. This protein is essential to promote the specific transfer of the plasmid in the presence of conjugative plasmids. From Escherichia coli.
   4556..4643    -  oriT           RSF1010 oriT: origin of transfer of the broad-host-range plasmid RSF1010 (Scholz et al., 1989)
   4674..4955    +  CDS            mobC: MOBC_ECOLX - Protein predicted: Swiss-Prot protein existence level 4. This protein is essential to promote the specific transfer of the plasmid in the presence of conjugative plasmids. From Escherichia coli.
   4985..5379    +  rep_origin     RSF1010 oriV: replication origin of the broad-host-range plasmid RSF1010; requires the RSF1010 RepA/B/C proteins for replication (Scholz et al., 1989)
   6092..6805    +  CDS            GFPmut3: GFPmut3 is a basic (constitutively fluorescent) green fluorescent protein published in 1996, derived from Aequorea victoria. It is reported to be a very rapidly-maturing weak dimer.
   7094..7140    -  terminator     T7 terminator: transcription terminator for bacteriophage T7 RNA polymerase
   7152..7772    -  CDS            tetR: TETR2_ECOLX - Experimental evidence at protein level: Swiss-Prot protein existence level 1. TetR is the repressor of the tetracycline resistance element; its N-terminal region forms a helix-turn-helix structure and binds DNA. Binding of tetracycline to TetR reduces the repressor affinity for the tetracycline resistance gene (tetA) promoter operator sites. From Escherichia coli.
   7813..7831    -  promoter       T7 promoter: promoter for bacteriophage T7 RNA polymerase
   7942..8802    -  CDS            AmpR: β-lactamase; bla; confers resistance to ampicillin, carbenicillin, and related antibiotics
