[The description below was written by a language model from this plasmid's Addgene catalogue record and pLannotate feature annotations shown in this document.]
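Description:
pBTK509 is a low-copy, broad-host-range bacterial expression plasmid of about 8.8 kb, assembled from modular parts of the bee microbiome toolkit (BTK) on an RSF1010 backbone. Replication depends on the RSF1010 oriV together with the plasmid-encoded RepA, RepB and RepC proteins, with the R1162-like antisense RNA also annotated in the replication region. Because it supplies its own replication proteins, this replicon can be maintained in many Gram-negative species rather than only in E. coli. The backbone also retains the RSF1010 mobilisation region: oriT, mobC, and the mobA/repB and mobB reading frames. The plasmid can therefore be transferred by conjugation when a helper conjugative system is supplied in trans. Selection is by ampicillin resistance, through a β-lactamase gene with its own bla promoter.

The payload is a GFP reporter, annotated as GFPmut3, a rapidly maturing Aequorea victoria derivative. The catalogue entry states that it is driven by the PA2 promoter, but that promoter is not picked up as a feature in either table; it presumably lies in the unannotated region upstream of the GFP coding sequence. On the opposite strand, downstream of GFP, sits a tetR coding sequence flanked by a T7 promoter and T7 terminator. The record does not explain the role of this cassette in the design.

The depositor sequence and the sequencing result are the same length and give essentially matching annotations. They differ only in how the mobA/repB region is called and in RepC being labelled a fragment in one. The plasmid serves as a constitutive fluorescent reporter for testing promoter activity and for labelling bacteria, including the bee gut microbiome species for which the toolkit was developed.
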