Addgene plasmid #110610: pBTK509
Purpose: BTK assembled broad-host-range plasmid encoding GFP driven by PA2 promoter
Depositing lab: Jeffrey Barrick. Depositing organization: University of Texas at Austin. Publication: Genetic Engineering of Bee Gut Microbiome Bacteria with a Toolkit for Modular Assembly of Broad-Host-Range Plasmids. Leonard SP, Perutka J, Powell JE, Geng P, Richhart DD, Byrom M, Kar S, Davies BW, Ellington AD, Moran NA, Barrick JE. ACS Synth Biol. 2018 May 18;7(5):1279-1290. doi: 10.1021/acssynbio.7b00399. Epub 2018 Apr 13. PubMed 29608282.
Backbone
  Vector backbone: RSF1010
  Vector type: Bacterial Expression
Growth in bacteria
  Bacterial resistance: Ampicillin, 100 μg/mL
  Growth temperature: 37°C
  Growth strain: DH5alpha
  Copy number: Low Copy
Gene/Insert
  Gene/Insert name: GFP
  Species: Synthetic
  Cloning method: Restriction Enzyme; 5′ cloning site unknown (unknown if destroyed); 3′ cloning site unknown (unknown if destroyed)
Terms and licenses: Academic/Nonprofit Terms; Industry Terms: Not Available to Industry
How to cite: pBTK509 was a gift from Jeffrey Barrick (Addgene plasmid # 110610 ; http://n2t.net/addgene:110610 ; RRID:Addgene_110610)
